>Addgene plasmid #210285 | pUdOm5.1 | addgene full sequence | sequence record 422569 | Addgene NGS Result
TAAGTGACTAGCGGAAACACAGAAAAAAGCCCGCACCTGACAGTGCGGGCTTTTTTTTTCGACCAAAGGG
ACATTGATTATTGACTAGTTATTAATAGTAATCAATTACGGGGTCATTAGTTCATAGCCCATATATGGAG
TTCCGCGTTACATAACTTACGGTAAATGGCCCGCCTGGCTGACCGCCCAACGACCCCCGCCCATTGACGT
CAATAATGACGTATGTTCCCATAGTAACGCCAATAGGGACTTTCCATTGACGTCAATGGGTGGAGTATTT
ACGGTAAACTGCCCACTTGGCAGTACATCAAGTGTATCATATGCCAAGTACGCCCCCTATTGACGTCAAT
GACGGTAAATGGCCCGCCTGGCATTATGCCCAGTACATGACCTTATGGGACTTTCCTACTTGGCAGTACA
TCTACGTATTAGTCATCGCTATTACCATGGTGATGCGGTTTTGGCAGTACATCAATGGGCGTGGATAGCG
GTTTGACTCACGGGGATTTCCAAGTCTCCACCCCATTGACGTCAATGGGAGTTTGTTTTGGCACCAAAAT
CAACGGGACTTTCCAAAATGTCGTAACAACTCCGCCCCATTGACGCAAATGGGCGGTAGGCGTGTACGGT
GGGAGGTCTATATAAGCAGAGCTCTCCGAAGAGCCGAGTGTCTTCGGTTCGAGACCGAATTCGCGAGCTC
TCGCTAGCCAGTTTAAACAATTGCGGCCGCGTACTAGTCTATCGATTTGGATCCACCCTGCAGGAAGTCT
AGACCGTCGACACGGTCTCTGAGAGAAGACACGTCGCTCTTCGACGTAAGTAACTGACTGTGCCTTCTAG
TTGCCAGCCATCTGTTGTTTGCCCCTCCCCCGTGCCTTCCTTGACCCTGGAAGGTGCCACTCCCACTGTC
CTTTCCTAATAAAATGAGGAAATTGCATCGCATTGTCTGAGTAGGTGTCATTCTATTCTGGGGGGTGGGG
TGGGGCAGGACAGCAAGGGGGAGGATTGGGAAGACAATAGCAGGCATGCTGGGGATGCGGTGGGCTCTAT
GGCTCGGTACCAAATTCCAGAAAAGAGGCCTCCCGAAAGGGGGGCCTTTTTTCGTTTTGGTCCTAAGCTT
AACTGGCCGTCGTTTTACACTGTTGACAATTAATCATCGGCATAGTATATCGGCATAGTATAATACGACA
AGGTGAGGAACTAAACCATGGGTCAAAGTAGCGATGAAGCCAACGCTCCCGTTGCAGGGCAGTTTGCGCT
TCCCCTGAGTGCCACCTTTGGCTTAGGGGATCGCGTACGCAAGAAATCTGGTGCCGCTTGGCAGGGTCAA
GTCGTCGGTTGGTATTGCACAAAACTCACTCCTGAAGGCTATGCGGTCGAGTCCGAATCCCACCCAGGCT
CAGTGCAAATTTATCCTGTGGCTGCACTTGAACGTGTGGCCTAGTAATACGACTCACTATAGGGTAACTA
ATTGAGGCGCGCCTACCACCGTCAAAAAAAACGGCGCTTTTTAGCGCCGTTTTTATTTTTCAACCTTCCT
AGGTAAGTGACCCTTTAGTGAGGGTTAATTTAGAAAAGATCAAAGGATCTTCTTGAGATCCTTTTTTTCT
GCGCGTAATCTGCTGCTTGCAAACAAAAAAACCACCGCTACCAGCGGTGGTTTGTTTGCCGGATCAAGAG
CTACCAACTCTTTTTCCGAAGGTAACTGGCTTCAGCAGAGCGCAGATACCAAATACTGTTCTTCTAGTGT
AGCCGTAGTTAGGCCACCACTTCAAGAACTCTGTAGCACCGCCTACATACCTCGCTCTGCTAATCCTGTT
ACCAGTGGCTGCTGCCAGTGGCGATAAGTCGTGTCTTACCGGGTTGGACTCAAGACGATAGTTACCGGAT
AAGGCGCAGCGGTCGGGCTGAACGGGGGGTTCGTGCACACAGCCCAGCTTGGAGCGAACGACCTACACCG
AACTGAGATACCTACAGCGTGAGCTATGAGAAAGCGCCACGCTTCCCGAAGGGAGAAAGGCGGACAGGTA
TCCGGTAAGCGGCAGGGTCGGAACAGGAGAGCGCACGAGGGAGCTTCCAGGGGGAAACGCCTGGTATCTT
TATAGTCCTGTCGGGTTTCGCCACCTCTGACTTGAGCGTCGATTTTTGTGATGCTCGTCAGGGGGGCGGA
GCCTATGGAAAAACGCCAGCAACGCGGCCCAGGAAACAGCTATGACCATGCCCGGG
Features (pLannotate 1.2.2; 9 found; start..end, strand, type, name):
     70..449     +  enhancer       CMV enhancer: human cytomegalovirus immediate early enhancer
    450..653     +  promoter       CMV promoter: human cytomegalovirus (CMV) immediate early promoter
    828..1052    +  polyA_signal   bGH poly(A) signal: bovine growth hormone polyadenylation signal
   1122..1139    +  CDS            lacZα (fragment): LacZα fragment of β-galactosidase; lacZ fragment
   1142..1189    +  promoter       EM7 promoter: synthetic bacterial promoter&nbsp
   1208..1443    +  CDS            TpR (fragment): E. coli plasmid-associated dihydrofolate reductase; dhfrIIb from plasmid R388; confers resistance to trimethoprim
   1445..1463    +  promoter       T7 promoter: promoter for bacteriophage T7 RNA polymerase
   1552..1570    -  promoter       T3 promoter: promoter for bacteriophage T3 RNA polymerase
   1593..2181    +  rep_origin     ori: high-copy-number ColE1/pMB1/pBR322/pUC origin of replication
