[The description below was written by a language model from this plasmid's Addgene catalogue record and pLannotate feature annotations shown in this document.]
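Description:
pUdOm5.1 is a very compact (2,226 bp) empty mammalian expression backbone from the pUdO series of minimal plasmids, designed for high-level expression of a user-supplied gene in mammalian cells while keeping the bacterial maintenance functions as small as possible. It carries no insert. In E. coli it replicates from a high-copy ColE1/pUC-type origin and is selected with trimethoprim rather than a more conventional antibiotic. The resistance gene is annotated as a type II dihydrofolate reductase of the kind found on plasmid R388, a trimethoprim-insensitive enzyme with a very short coding sequence, and it is driven by the small synthetic bacterial EM7 promoter. The annotation labels this CDS a "fragment", which probably reflects a partial match to the reference entry, since the record lists trimethoprim as the working selection.

The mammalian expression unit consists of the human cytomegalovirus immediate early enhancer and promoter followed, after a gap of roughly 170 bp, by the bovine growth hormone polyadenylation signal. That unannotated interval is presumably where a coding sequence would be inserted, although the record does not describe the cloning sites. No mammalian selection marker, reporter or epitope tag is annotated, so the vector appears suited to transient expression. Short T7 and T3 promoter sequences lie between the resistance gene and the origin, facing each other outside the expression cassette. Their purpose is not stated, and the tiny lacZα match is likely only a sequence remnant. The plasmid serves as a small starting scaffold for synthetic biology and mammalian expression work, and its unusual resistance marker makes it compatible with plasmids carrying other markers.
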