Addgene plasmid #210285: pUdOm5.1
Purpose: (Empty Backbone) Empty backbone with trimethoprim resistance for high expression in mammalian cells
Depositing lab: Corrie daCosta. Depositing organization: University of Ottawa. Publication: pUdOs: Concise Plasmids for Bacterial and Mammalian Cells. Manigat FO, Connell LB, Stewart BN, LePabic AR, Tessier CJG, Emlaw JR, Calvert ND, Rossl A, Shuhendler AJ, daCosta CJB, Campbell-Valois FX. ACS Synth Biol. 2024 Jan 18. doi: 10.1021/acssynbio.3c00408. PubMed 38235654.
Backbone
  Vector backbone: pUdOm5.1
  Backbone size (bp): 2226
  Vector type: Mammalian Expression, Synthetic Biology
  Promoter: CMV
Growth in bacteria
  Bacterial resistance: Trimethoprim, 50 μg/mL
  Growth temperature: 37°C
  Growth strain: DH5alpha
  Copy number: High Copy
Terms and licenses: Academic/Nonprofit Terms; Industry Terms: Not Available to Industry
How to cite: pUdOm5.1 was a gift from Corrie daCosta (Addgene plasmid # 210285 ; http://n2t.net/addgene:210285 ; RRID:Addgene_210285)
